Addgene plasmid #237498: CCLMPC_HA-NUP98::HOXA9
Purpose: Express HA-tagged NUP98::HOXA9 in dual promoter lentiviral vector
Depositing lab: Jeffery Klco. Depositing organization: St. Jude Children's Research Hospital. Publication: KAT6A and KAT7 Histone Acetyltransferase Complexes Are Molecular Dependencies and Therapeutic Targets in NUP98-Rearranged Acute Myeloid Leukemia. Michmerhuizen NL, Heikamp EB, Iacobucci I, Umeda M, Arthur B, Mishra V, Park CS, Di Giacomo D, Hiltenbrand R, Gao Q, Radko-Juettner S, Lott J, Martucci C, Subramanyam V, Hatton C, Wenge DV, Baviskar P, Portola P, Claquin A, Chandra B, Baggett DW, Khalighifar A, Huang H, Zhou P, Long L, Shi H, Sun Y, Papachristou EK, Sekhar Reddy Chilamakuri C, de Luna Vitorino FN, Gongora JM, Wu H, Pounds SB, Janke LJ, Kentsis A, D'Santos CS, Garcia BA, Kriwacki RW, Chi H, Klco JM, Armstrong SA, Mullighan CG. Cancer Discov. 2025 Jun 19. doi: 10.1158/2159-8290.CD-24-1772. PubMed 40536430.
Backbone
  Vector backbone: CCLMPC
  Vector type: Mammalian Expression, Lentiviral
Growth in bacteria
  Bacterial resistance: Ampicillin, 100 μg/mL
  Growth temperature: 37°C
  Growth strain: NEB Stable
  Copy number: High Copy
Gene/Insert
  Gene/Insert name: HA-NUP98::HOXA9
  Species: H. sapiens (human)
  Entrez Gene: NUP98 (a.k.a. ADIR2, NUP196, NUP96, Nup98-96); HOXA9 (a.k.a. ABD-B, HOX1, HOX1.7, HOX1G)
  Promoter: MND/PGK
  Tag / fusion protein: HA (N terminal on insert)
  Cloning method: Gateway Cloning
Terms and licenses: Academic/Nonprofit Terms; Industry Terms: Not Available to Industry
How to cite: CCLMPC_HA-NUP98::HOXA9 was a gift from Jeffery Klco (Addgene plasmid # 237498 ; http://n2t.net/addgene:237498 ; RRID:Addgene_237498)
