[The description below was written by a language model from this plasmid's Addgene catalogue record and pLannotate feature annotations shown in this document.]
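Description:
CCLMPC_HA-NUP98::HOXA9 is a self-inactivating, HIV-1-based lentiviral transfer plasmid for mammalian expression of the leukemia-associated NUP98::HOXA9 fusion oncoprotein. It is maintained in E. coli through a high-copy ColE1/pUC-type origin with ampicillin selection. The pBluescript-like backbone also carries an f1 origin, lac/lacZα remnants and T7/T3 promoters. The viral genome is transcribed in packaging cells from a CMV enhancer/promoter fused to a truncated 5' LTR, an arrangement typical of Tat-independent vectors. It includes the Ψ packaging signal with a short gag fragment, the RRE for Rev-dependent nuclear export, a cPPT/CTS element, and a ΔU3 3' LTR that disables LTR promoter activity after integration. An SV40 poly(A) signal and SV40 origin lie downstream of the 3' LTR.

The payload consists of two independent expression units, matching the catalogue's "MND/PGK" dual-promoter description. The murine leukemia virus LTR-derived fragments annotated upstream of the insert are consistent with the MND promoter, a modified retroviral LTR promoter that is active in hematopoietic cells. This promoter drives the fusion open reading frame, which was introduced by Gateway cloning and is flanked by attB1 and attB2 sites. The feature table detects an N-terminal portion of human NUP98 joined to a C-terminal HOXA9 segment. The HOXA9 segment was matched to the mouse protein by the annotation tool, although the record lists the insert as human. The N-terminal HA tag given in the catalogue is not separately annotated. Downstream, a mouse PGK promoter drives mCherry, allowing transduced cells to be identified or sorted by fluorescence. The associated publication indicates use in modelling NUP98-rearranged acute myeloid leukemia and in studying its molecular dependencies.
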