Features (pLannotate 1.2.2; 34 found; start..end, strand, type, name):
     80..940     -  CDS            AmpR: β-lactamase; bla; confers resistance to ampicillin, carbenicillin, and related antibiotics
    941..1045    -  promoter       AmpR promoter: bla
   1098..1526    -  rep_origin     f1 ori (sequence partly withheld): f1 bacteriophage origin of replication; arrow indicates direction of (+) strand synthesis
   1531..1686    -  CDS            lacZα (fragment): LacZα fragment of β-galactosidase; lacZ fragment
   1694..1712    +  promoter       T7 promoter: promoter for bacteriophage T7 RNA polymerase
   1733..1868    -  rep_origin     SV40 ori: SV40 origin of replication
   1908..2029    -  polyA_signal   SV40 poly(A) signal: SV40 polyadenylation signal
   2101..2334    -  LTR            3' LTR (ΔU3): self-inactivating 3' long terminal repeat (LTR) from HIV-1
   2336..2404    -  CDS            nef (fragment): NEF_HV1Z2 - Experimental evidence at protein level: Swiss-Prot protein existence level 1. Extracellular Nef protein targets CD4(+) T-lymphocytes for apoptosis by interacting with CXCR4 surface receptors. From Human immunodeficiency virus type 1 group M subtype D (isolate Z2/CDC-Z34) (HIV-1).
   2456..3166    -  CDS            mCherry: monomeric derivative of DsRed fluorescent protein (Shaner et al., 2004) mammalian codon-optimized
   3193..3692    -  promoter       PGK promoter: mouse phosphoglycerate kinase 1 promoter
   3697..3714    +  misc_feature   MCS (fragment): pUC18/19 multiple cloning site
   3721..3745    +  protein_bind   attB2: mutant version of attB; recombination site for the Gateway® BP reaction BP Clonase™
   3765..4148    -  CDS            Hoxa9 (fragment): HXA9_MOUSE - Also known as Hox-1.7, Hoxa-9. Experimental evidence at protein level: Swiss-Prot protein existence level 1. Sequence-specific transcription factor which is part of a developmental regulatory system that provides cells with specific positional identities on the anterior-posterior axis. Required for induction of E-selectin and VCAM-1, on the endothelial cells surface at sites of inflammation (By similarity). From Mus musculus (Mouse).
   4092..5495    -  CDS            NUP98 (fragment): NUP98_HUMAN - Also known as ADAR2. Experimental evidence at protein level: Swiss-Prot protein existence level 1. (Microbial infection) Binds HIV-1 capsid-nucleocapsid (HIV-1 CA-NC) complexes and may thereby promote the integration of the virus in the host nucleus (in vitro) (PubMed:23523133). Binding affinity to HIV-1 CA-NC complexes bearing the capsid change ASN-74-ASP is reduced (in vitro) (PubMed:23523133). From Homo sapiens (Human).
   5546..5570    -  protein_bind   attB1: mutant version of attB; recombination site for the Gateway® BP reaction BP Clonase™
   5597..5920    -  LTR            LTR (fragment): long terminal repeat from Moloney murine leukemia virus
   5949..5983    -  LTR            3' LTR (ΔU3) (fragment): self-inactivating 3' long terminal repeat (LTR) from Moloney murine leukemia virus
   6025..6125    -  CDS            env (fragment): murine leukemia virus gPr80 envelope polyprotein precursor; env; proteolytically cleaved into gp70SU and p15TM subunits
   6173..6290    -  misc_feature   cPPT/CTS: central polypurine tract and central termination sequence of HIV-1
   6320..6338    +  misc_feature   MCS (fragment): pBluescript multiple cloning site
   6339..6439    -  CDS            Rev (fragment): human immunodeficiency virus 1 (HIV-1) Rev protein; rev; enhances nuclear export of unspliced and incompletely spliced viral mRNAs
   6816..7049    -  misc_feature   RRE: The Rev response element (RRE) of HIV-1 allows for Rev-dependent mRNA export from the nucleus to the cytoplasm.
   7195..7558    -  CDS            HIV-1 gag (fragment): gag protein from human immunodeficiency virus 1; gag
   7542..7667    -  misc_feature   HIV-1 Ψ: packaging signal of human immunodeficiency virus type 1
   7714..7894    -  LTR            5' LTR (truncated): truncated 5' long terminal repeat (LTR) from HIV-1
   7909..8112    -  promoter       CMV promoter: human cytomegalovirus (CMV) immediate early promoter
   8113..8492    -  enhancer       CMV enhancer: human cytomegalovirus immediate early enhancer
   8593..8611    -  promoter       T3 promoter: promoter for bacteriophage T3 RNA polymerase
   8656..8672    -  protein_bind   lac operator: The lac repressor binds to the lac operator to inhibit transcription in E. coli. This inhibition can be relieved by adding lactose or isopropyl-β-D-thiogalactopyranoside (IPTG). lac repressor encoded by lacI
   8680..8710    -  promoter       lac promoter: promoter for the E. coli lac operon
   8725..8746    -  protein_bind   CAP binding site: CAP binding activates transcription in the presence of cAMP. E. coli catabolite activator protein
   8759..8851    -  CDS            lacI (fragment): lac repressor; lacI; The lac repressor binds to the lac operator to inhibit transcription in E. coli. This inhibition can be relieved by adding lactose or isopropyl-β-D-thiogalactopyranoside (IPTG).
   9034..9622    -  rep_origin     ori: high-copy-number ColE1/pMB1/pBR322/pUC origin of replication
>Addgene plasmid #237498 | CCLMPC_HA-NUP98::HOXA9 | addgene full sequence | sequence record 471180 | Addgene NGS Result
TCTTCACCTAGATCCTTTTAAATTAAAAATGAAGTTTTAAATCAATCTAAAGTATATATGAGTAAACTTG
GTCTGACAGTTACCAATGCTTAATCAGTGAGGCACCTATCTCAGCGATCTGTCTATTTCGTTCATCCATA
GTTGCCTGACTCCCCGTCGTGTAGATAACTACGATACGGGAGGGCTTACCATCTGGCCCCAGTGCTGCAA
TGATACCGCGAGACCCACGCTCACCGGCTCCAGATTTATCAGCAATAAACCAGCCAGCCGGAAGGGCCGA
GCGCAGAAGTGGTCCTGCAACTTTATCCGCCTCCATCCAGTCTATTAATTGTTGCCGGGAAGCTAGAGTA
AGTAGTTCGCCAGTTAATAGTTTGCGCAACGTTGTTGCCATTGCTACAGGCATCGTGGTGTCACGCTCGT
CGTTTGGTATGGCTTCATTCAGCTCCGGTTCCCAACGATCAAGGCGAGTTACATGATCCCCCATGTTGTG
CAAAAAAGCGGTTAGCTCCTTCGGTCCTCCGATCGTTGTCAGAAGTAAGTTGGCCGCAGTGTTATCACTC
ATGGTTATGGCAGCACTGCATAATTCTCTTACTGTCATGCCATCCGTAAGATGCTTTTCTGTGACTGGTG
AGTACTCAACCAAGTCATTCTGAGAATAGTGTATGCGGCGACCGAGTTGCTCTTGCCCGGCGTCAATACG
GGATAATACCGCGCCACATAGCAGAACTTTAAAAGTGCTCATCATTGGAAAACGTTCTTCGGGGCGAAAA
CTCTCAAGGATCTTACCGCTGTTGAGATCCAGTTCGATGTAACCCACTCGTGCACCCAACTGATCTTCAG
CATCTTTTACTTTCACCAGCGTTTCTGGGTGAGCAAAAACAGGAAGGCAAAATGCCGCAAAAAAGGGAAT
AAGGGCGACACGGAAATGTTGAATACTCATACTCTTCCTTTTTCAATATTATTGAAGCATTTATCAGGGT
TATTGTCTCATGAGCGGATACATATTTGAATGTATTTAGAAAAATAAACAAATAGGGGTTCCGCGCACAT
TTCCCCGAAAAGTGCCACCTAAATTGTAAGCGTTAATATTTTGTTAAAATTCGCGTTAAATTTTTGTTAA
ATCAGCTCATTTTTTAACCAATAGGCCGAAATCGGCAAAATCCCTTATAAATCAAAAGAATAGACCGAGA
TAGGGT
[37 nt withheld, positions 1197-1233]
AAAGAACGTGGACTCCAACGTCAAAGG
[49 nt withheld, positions 1261-1309]
T
[91 nt withheld, positions 1311-1401]
G
[124 nt withheld, positions 1403-1526]
CCCATTCGCCATTCAGGCTGCGCAACTGTTGGGAAGGGCGATCGGTGCGGGCCTCTTCGCTATTACGCCA
GCTGGCGAAAGGGGGATGTGCTGCAAGGCGATTAAGTTGGGTAACGCCAGGGTTTTCCCAGTCACGACGT
TGTAAAACGACGGCCAGTGAGCGCGCGTAATACGACTCACTATAGGGCGAATTGGGTACGTCCCTAGGCC
TCCAAAAAAGCCTCCTCACTACTTCTGGAATAGCTCAGAGGCCGAGGCGGCCTCGGCCTCTGCATAAATA
AAAAAAATTAGTCAGCCATGGGGCGGAGAATGGGCGGAACTGGGCGGAGTTAGGGGCGGGATGGGCGGAG
TTAGGGGCGGGATAGCTAGAGCCAGACATGATAAGATACATTGATGAGTTTGGACAAACCACAACTAGAA
TGCAGTGAAAAAAATGCTTTATTTGTGAAATTTGTGATGCTATTGCTTTATTTGTAACCATTATAAGCTG
CAATAAACAAGTTCCTCTCACTCTCTGATATTCATTTCTTTGCAAGTTATAAATACTGAATAATAAGATG
ACATGAACTACTACTGCTAGAGATTTTCCACACTGACTAAAAGGGTCTGAGGGATCTCTAGTTACCAGAG
TCACACAACAGACGGGCACACACTACTTGAAGCACTCAAGGCAAGCTTTATTGAGGCTTAAGCAGTGGGT
TCCCTAGTTAGCCAGAGAGCTCCCAGGCTCAGATCTGGTCTAACCAGAGAGACCCAGTACAAGCAAAAAG
CAGATCTTGTCTTCGTTGGGAGTGAATTAGCCCTTCCAGTCCCCCCTTTTCTTTTAAAAAGTGGCTAAGA
TCTACAGCTGCCTTGTAAGTCATTGGTCTTAAAGGTACCGAGCTCGAATTTGATCAGTCGACCCCGGGGG
ATCCCTCGAGTTGGCCGCTCTACTTGTACAGCTCGTCCATGCCGCCGGTGGAGTGGCGGCCCTCGGCGCG
TTCGTACTGTTCCACGATGGTGTAGTCCTCGTTGTGGGAGGTGATGTCCAACTTGATGTTGACGTTGTAG
GCGCCGGGCAGCTGCACGGGCTTCTTGGCCTTGTAGGTGGTCTTGACCTCAGCGTCGTAGTGGCCGCCGT
CCTTCAGCTTCAGCCTCTGCTTGATCTCGCCCTTCAGGGCGCCGTCCTCGGGGTACATCCGCTCGGAGGA
GGCCTCCCAGCCCATGGTCTTCTTCTGCATTACGGGGCCGTCGGAGGGGAAGTTGGTGCCGCGCAGCTTC
ACCTTGTAGATGAACTCGCCGTCCTGCAGGGAGGAGTCCTGGGTCACGGTCACCACGCCGCCGTCCTCGA
AGTTCATCACGCGCTCCCACTTGAAGCCCTCGGGGAAGGACAGCTTCAAGTAGTCGGGGATGTCGGCGGG
GTGCTTCACGTAGGCCTTGGAGCCGTACATGAACTGAGGGGACAGGATGTCCCAGGCGAAGGGCAGGGGG
CCACCCTTGGTCACCTTCAGCTTGGCGGTCTGGGTGCCCTCGTAGGGGCGGCCCTCGCCCTCGCCCTCGA
TCTCGAACTCGTGGCCGTTCACGGAGCCCTCCATGTGCACCTTGAAGCGCATGAACTCCTTGATGATGGC
CATGTTATCCTCCTCGCCCTTGCTCACCATGGTGGCCCGCGGTGGATCTAGATGGTCGAAAGGCCCGGAG
ATGAGGAAGAGGAGAACAGCGCGGCAGACGTGCGCTTTTGAAGCGTGCAGAATGCCGGGCCTCCGGAGGA
CCTTCGGGCGCCCGCCCCGCCCCTGAGCCCGCCCCTGAGCCCGCCCCCGGACCCACCCCTTCCCAGCCTC
TGAGCCCAGAAAGCGAAGGAGCAAAGCTGCTATTGGCCGCTGCCCCAAAGGCCTACCCGCTTCCATTGCT
CAGCGGTGCTGTCCATCTGCACGAGACTAGTGAGACGTGCTACTTCCATTTGTCACGTCCTGCACGACGC
GAGCTGCGGGGCGGGGGGGAACTTCCTGACTAGGGGAGGAGTAGAAGGTGGCGCGAAGGGGCCACCAAAG
AACGGAGCCGGTTGGCGCCTACCGGTGGATGTGGAATGTGTGCGAGGCCAGAGGCCACTTGTGTAGCGCC
AAGTGCCCAGCGGGGCTGCTAAAGCGCATGCTCCAGACTGCCTTGGGAAAAGCGCCTCCCCTACCCGGTA
GAATTCGAGCTCGGTACCGATATCACCACTTTGTACAAGAAAGCTGGGTCGGCGCGCCCACCCTTTCACT
CGTCTTTTGCTCGGTCTTTGTTGATTTTCTTCATTTTCATCCTGCGGTTCTGGAACCAGATCTTGACCTG
CCTCTCGGTGAGGTTGAGCAGTCGAGCCACCTCGTACCTGCGGTCCCTGGTGAGGTACATGTTGAACAGA
AACTCTTTCTCCAGTTCCAGGGTCTGGTGTTTTGTATAGGGGCACCGCTTTTTCCGAGTGGAGCGCGCAT
GAAGCCAGTTGGCTGCTGGGTTATTGGGATCGATGGGGGGCTTGTCTCCGCCGCTCTCATTCTCAGCATT
GTTTTCAGAGAAGGCGCCTTCGCTGGGTTGTTTTTCTCTATCAACTACTGGGGCCTGGGGGGCTCCAAAG
CCCAAAGTGGCTGTCGTAGTATTAAATCCAGGGGCCCCAAAGGCTCCTGTACCAAGAGGCCCTCCAATCT
TAGGTTGGTTGTTCCCAAACAAAGATGCCTGTCCAGCACCAAGAGCTGTTCCAAATCCTGCACCAAGCCC
AGTTCCAAGAGTCCCAGGTGCTGGTTTACTTCCAAAAATACTATTCCCACTGGTATTTGTGCCAAAACCA
AAGAGCCCGCCACTGGTTGTACCAAATGAAGGTGCACTGGTTGTGCTGCTTCCAAATGTAGTAAGCTTGT
TATTGCCAAACAGGGTCGAACCAACAGCACCAAATCCAGTATTGGTCTGCCCAAAGAGACCTGTTCCTGT
TCCAAATGCTGTCCCAGTGCTGGTGTTTGTAGCTGTCCCAAAAAGACCTCCAGGCTGTGAGGCTTGGGTT
ACTCCAAATAATCCCATGGTGTTGGTGCTTGGCTGTCCTATGGTGCTGGTATTACCAAAGGAAAAGCCAG
TGTTCTGGGTGGTTGTAGCCTGGCCAAATGGTTTGCTGAAGAGGCTGGTAGTCTGCTGATTCTGTTGGCC
AAAGAGACCACCTGGATTTGTTCCAAATCCAGTTGTACTAGTTCCAAAGGCAGTTTTGTTCTGACCATAT
GCAAAGCCTGAATTAGTGGTGGAGGAGCTGAAGAGTCCTGTTGCGCTGGAAGTGGCTGGAGAAGACCCAA
ACAAGCCAGTTGTGGTACCTGCTCCCACCTGGTTCTGTGGGCCCTTCCTGTTAGCCTGATAATCCTCTAA
ACGAAGTTCCTCTAGTGACTTGCTTTCATATTCTTTCATAGCAGTAATACACTGGTGCTTGGTACTTATG
TTAGTGCTAACTCCAGCTTTGACCATAGTATCTGTACCAGTTGGAGGGTTAAATTTAATAGTAGTCCCAG
TAGGAGCAGCTGTAAAACTACTTGGCCCAAAGAGGGAGCCAGATGTGCTGCCAAAAGGATTAGAGGTGGT
ATTTGTGGTTCCAAAGAGTCCTCCACTGCTAGTACTGGTTCCAAAATTGCCAAAGCCAGTTGGTTTATTT
TGTGCAAAGGCATTGTTTTGGGATGAGAAGAGACTGGTCCCTGTGCTTGCAGTTCCAAACAAGGTATTTG
CTGTTCCTGTTGACGTACCAAACCCAAAGCCGGTGCTTGTGGAGGTAGCTGGCTGGCTAAATGAACTGGT
TCCAAACAATCCTCCTGGTTTAGTCTGTGAATTTCCAAAGAGGCCTCCAGTATTGTTGCTAGAACCAAAT
GCAGATGTTCCAAATGCCCCTCCACTAGTAGTGCCAAAGCCAGTATTCTGTCCAAATGTTGAAGTTGTGC
CAAAGCCACCTGTGCCACCCCCAAAGGGTGTTCCAAATGATTTGTTAAACGCATAATCCGGCACATCATA
CGGATACATGGTGAAGGGGGCGGCCGCGGAGCCTGCTTTTTTGTACAAACTTGTGAATTCGATTCGAGAT
CTAGATCGCGCCGAGTGAGGGGTTGTGGGCTCTTTTATTGAGCTCGGGGAGCAGAAGCGCGCGAACAGAA
GCGAGAAGCGAACTGATTGGTTAGTTCAAATAAGGCACAGGGTCATTTCAGGTCCTTGGGGCACCCTGGA
AACATCTGATGGTTCTCTAGAAACTGCTGAGGGCGGGACCGCATCTGGGGACCATCTGTTCTTGGCCCTG
AGCCGGGGCAGGAACTGCTTACCACAGATATCCTGTTTGGCCCATATTCTGCTGTTCCAACTGTTCTTGG
CCCTGAGCCGGGGCAGGAACTGCTTACCACAGATATCCTGTTTGGCCCATATTCTGCTGTCTCTCTGTTC
CTAACCTTGATCCTAGCTTGCCAAACCTACAGGTGGGGTCTTTCATTCCCCCCTTTTTCTGGAGACTAAA
TAAAATCTTTTATTCTATCTATGGCTCGTACTCTATAGGCTTCAGCTGGTGATATTGTTGAGTCAAAACT
AGAGCCTGGACCACTGATATCCTGTCTTTAACAAATTGGACTAATCGATCAAGCTAATTCCCAAACTGGA
TCTCTGCTGTCCCTGTAATAAACCCGAAAATTTTGAATTTTTGTAATTTGTTTTTGTAATTCTTTAGTTT
GTATGTCTGTTGCTATTATGTCTACTATTCTTTCCCCTGCACTGTACCCCCCAATCCCCCCTTTTCTTTT
AAAATTGTGGATGAATACTGCCATTTGTGAATTAGCTTATCGATACCGTCGAGATCCGTTCACTAATCGA
ATGGATCTGTCTCTGTCTCTCTCTCCACCTTCTTCTTCTATTCCTTCGGGCCTGTCGGGTCCCCTCGGGG
TTGGGAGGTGGGTCTGAAACGATAATGGTGAATATCCCTGCCTAACTCTATTCACTATAGAAAGTACAGC
AAAAACTATTCTTAAACCTACCAAGCCTCCTACTATCATTATGAATAATTTTATATACCACAGCCAATTT
GTTATGTTAAACCAATTCCACAAACTTGCCCATTTATCTAATTCCAATAATTCTTGTTCATTCTTTTCTT
GCTGGTTTTGCGATTCTTCAATTAAGGAGTGTATTAAGCTTGTGTAATTGTTAATTTCTCTGTCCCACTC
CATCCAGGTCGTGTGATTCCAAATCTGTTCCAGAGATTTATTACTCCAACTAGCATTCCAAGGCACAGCA
GTGGTGCAAATGAGTTTTCCAGAGCAACCCCAAATCCCCAGGAGCTGTTGATCCTTTAGGTATCTTTCCA
CAGCCAGGATTCTTGCCTGGAGCTGCTTGATGCCCCAGACTGTGAGTTGCAACAGATGCTGTTGCGCCTC
AATAGCCCTCAGCAAATTGTTCTGCTGCTGCACTATACCAGACAATAATTGTCTGGCCTGTACCGTCAGC
GTCATTGACGCTGCGCCCATAGTGCTTCCTGCTGCTCCCAAGAACCCAAGGAACAAAGCTCCTATTCCCA
CTGCTCTTTTTTCTCTCTGCACCACTCTTCTCTTTGCCTTGGTGGGTGCTACTCCTAATGGTTCAATTTT
TACTACTTTATATTTATATAATTCACTTCTCCAATTGTCCCTCATATCTCCTCCTCCAGGTCTGAAGATC
AGCGGCCGCTTGCTGTGCGGTGGTCTTACTTTTGTTTTGCTCTTCCTCTATCTTGTCTAAAGCTTCCTTG
GTGTCTTTTATCTCTATCCTTTGATGCACACAATAGAGGGTTGCTACTGTATTATATAATGATCTAAGTT
CTTCTGATCCTGTCTGAAGGGATGGTTGTAGCTGTCCCAGTATTTGTCTACAGCCTTCTGATGTTTCTAA
CAGGCCAGGATTAACTGCGAATCGTTCTAGCTCCCTGCTTGCCCATACTATATGTTTTAATTTATATTTT
TTCTTTCCCCCTGGCCTTAACCGAATTTTTTCCCATCGCGATCTAATTCTCCCCCGCTTAATACTGACGC
TCTCGCACCCATCTCTCTCCTTCTAGCCTCCGCTAGTCAAAATTTTTGGCGTACTCACCAGTCGCCGCCC
CTCGCCTCTTGCCGTGCGCGCTTCAGCAAGCCGAGTCCTGCGTCGAGAGAGCTCCTCTGGTTTCCCTTTC
GCTTTCAAGTCCCTGTTCGGGCGCCACTGCTAGAGATTTTCCACACTGACTAAAAGGGTCTGAGGGATCT
CTAGTTACCAGAGTCACACAACAGACGGGCACACACTACTTGAAGCACTCAAGGCAAGCTTTATTGAGGC
TTAAGCAGTGGGTTCCCTAGTTAGCCAGAGAGCTCCCAGGCTCAGATCTGGTCTAACCAGAGAGACCCCG
GTTCACTAAACGAGCTCTGCTTATATAGACCTCCCACCGTACACGCCTACCGCCCATTTGCGTCAATGGG
GCGGAGTTGTTACGACATTTTGGAAAGTCCCGTTGATTTTGGTGCCAAAACAAACTCCCATTGACGTCAA
TGGGGTGGAGACTTGGAAATCCCCGTGAGTCAAACCGCTATCCACGCCCATTGATGTACTGCCAAAACCG
CATCACCATGGTAATAGCGATGACTAATACGTAGATGTACTGCCAAGTAGGAAAGTCCCATAAGGTCATG
TACTGGGCATAATGCCAGGCGGGCCATTTACCGTCATTGACGTCAATAGGGGGCGTACTTGGCATATGAT
ACACTTGATGTACTGCCAAGTGGGCAGTTTACCGTAAATACTCCACCCATTGACGTCAATGGAAAGTCCC
TATTGGCGTTACTATGGGAACATACGTCATTATTGACGTCAATGGGCGGGGGTCGTTGGGCGGTCAGCCA
GGCGGGCCATTTACCGTAAGTTATGTAACGCGGAACTCCATATATGGGCTATGAACTAATGACCCCGTAA
TTGATTACTATTAATAACTAGTCAATAATCAATGTCAACATGGCGGTAATGTTGGACATGAGCCAATATA
AATGTACATATTATGATATGGATACAACGTATGCAATGGCCAAGCTTGCAGCTCCAGCTTTTGTTCCCTT
TAGTGAGGGTTAATTGCGCGCTTGGCGTAATCATGGTCATAGCTGTTTCCTGTGTGAAATTGTTATCCGC
TCACAATTCCACACAACATACGAGCCGGAAGCATAAAGTGTAAAGCCTGGGGTGCCTAATGAGTGAGCTA
ACTCACATTAATTGCGTTGCGCTCACTGCCCGCTTTCCAGTCGGGAAACCTGTCGTGCCAGCTGCATTAA
TGAATCGGCCAACGCGCGGGGAGAGGCGGTTTGCGTATTGGGCGCTCTTCCGCTTCCTCGCTCACTGACT
CGCTGCGCTCGGTCGTTCGGCTGCGGCGAGCGGTATCAGCTCACTCAAAGGCGGTAATACGGTTATCCAC
AGAATCAGGGGATAACGCAGGAAAGAACATGTGAGCAAAAGGCCAGCAAAAGGCCAGGAACCGTAAAAAG
GCCGCGTTGCTGGCGTTTTTCCATAGGCTCCGCCCCCCTGACGAGCATCACAAAAATCGACGCTCAAGTC
AGAGGTGGCGAAACCCGACAGGACTATAAAGATACCAGGCGTTTCCCCCTGGAAGCTCCCTCGTGCGCTC
TCCTGTTCCGACCCTGCCGCTTACCGGATACCTGTCCGCCTTTCTCCCTTCGGGAAGCGTGGCGCTTTCT
CATAGCTCACGCTGTAGGTATCTCAGTTCGGTGTAGGTCGTTCGCTCCAAGCTGGGCTGTGTGCACGAAC
CCCCCGTTCAGCCCGACCGCTGCGCCTTATCCGGTAACTATCGTCTTGAGTCCAACCCGGTAAGACACGA
CTTATCGCCACTGGCAGCAGCCACTGGTAACAGGATTAGCAGAGCGAGGTATGTAGGCGGTGCTACAGAG
TTCTTGAAGTGGTGGCCTAACTACGGCTACACTAGAAGAACAGTATTTGGTATCTGCGCTCTGCTGAAGC
CAGTTACCTTCGGAAAAAGAGTTGGTAGCTCTTGATCCGGCAAACAAACCACCGCTGGTAGCGGTGGTTT
TTTTGTTTGCAAGCAGCAGATTACGCGCAGAAAAAAAGGATCTCAAGAAGATCCTTTGATCTTTTCTACG
GGGTCTGACGCTCAGTGGAACGAAAACTCACGTTAAGGGATTTTGGTCATGAGATTATCAAAAAGGA
